>Addgene plasmid #59995 | Nanog-2A-mCherry | depositor full sequence | sequence record 95658 | Nanog-2A-mCherry sequence 11407 bps
AGCGCCCAATACGCAAACCGCCTCTCCCCGCGCGTTGGCCGATTCATTAATGCAGCTGGCACGACAGGTT
TCCCGACTGGAAAGCGGGCAGTGAGCGCAACGCAATTAATGTGAGTTAGCTCACTCATTAGGCACCCCAG
GCTTTACACTTTATGCTTCCGGCTCGTATGTTGTGTGGAATTGTGAGCGGATAACAATTTCACACAGGAA
ACAGCTATGACCATGATTACGCCAAGCTTGGTACCGAGCTCGGATCCACTAGTAACGGCCGCCAGTGTGC
TGGAATTCGCCCTTTTCCTGCAGGCTCTGAAGACCTGCCTCTTCAAGGCAGCCCTGATTCTTCTACCAGT
CCCAAACAAAAGCTCTCAAGTCCTGAGGCTGACAAGGGCCCTGAGGAGGAGGAGAACAAGGTCCTTGCCA
GGAAGCAGAAGATGCGGACTGTGTTCTCTCAGGCCCAGCTGTGTGCACTCAAGGACAGGTTTCAGAAGCA
GAAGTACCTCAGCCTCCAGCAGATGCAAGAACTCTCCTCCATTCTGAACCTGAGCTATAAGCAGGTGGGG
TCCTTAGAAGTTGCTGTAATGTAACACAATGAGACTGACTTGCTAATGAATCGAACTAACGTCTGGACGT
CTCTCTAACTATCCTATCCTCCTATCCTATGCGCCTGTTAAAATCATAATTATGTGATTGATTGATTGAT
TGATTATGTATAAGTACACTATAGCTGTCTTCAGATACACCAGAAGAGGGCATCAGATCTCATTACGGAT
GGTTGTGAGCCACCATGTGGTTGCTGGGATTTGAACTCAGGACCTTCGGAAGAGCAGTCAGTGCTCTTAA
CCGCTGAGCCATCTCTCCAGCCCCAATTATGTGATTTATATATTTCCCAGTTTGTTTCATTGGTTACTTT
ATCTTCTACTTCACCTCCCACACCCATCCCCAAATCAGGGTCTCACTGTAGCCCTGACTGGTCTCTGTAG
ACCAGGCTGGGAGAGGTTCACCTGCCTCTGTCTCCTGGGTGCTGGAAATAAAGGTGTGCCTGGCTTTTTT
CCTTTCTTTTCTTTTTTAAGATTGTTTATTTTTAAATTCCTTTAGTTCATTGGTGTTTTGCCTGCATGTG
TTTGTCTTTGTGAGAGTATCAGATCTCCTGGACTAGAGTTACAGACAGTCGTGAGCTGCCATGTGGCCGC
TGAGAATTGAACCCAGGTCCTCTGGAAGAGCAGCCAGTGCTCTTAACAGAAGAGCCATTTCCCCCAGCAC
CTGTCTTTTTCAAGAAAGAGTTTCACTTTACAGGCCTGGCTGTCATGTTTAAGGTCGGGCTGTAGACCTG
TCTGCATTCTGTATGTCTTAGCTTGTTCGAATGTCCTGTCACTCTGCAGGTTAAGACCTGGTTTCAAAAC
CAAAGGATGAAGTGCAAGCGGTGGCAGAAAAACCAGTGGTTGAAGACTAGCAATGGTCTGATTCAGGTAA
CAAGATGTTTTCTCTGCTTTCCTTTTTCCCCCTCCATCTTACCATCTTATTTTATGTGTCTGTGCCGTGT
GTGTGTGTGTGTGTGTGTGTGTGGCTGACCTATGGCTGTTGGGTATGGATCCCAGATTTCCTGTAAGAGC
AGTCAGTGGCTCTGCCTTTGCTTCCCAGTGTCATCCTGATCCATCTATGTCCATTAGTCCTGTCCCTTTC
CCATCCCTCTTCCTCCACGCACTCTTTCTTGTGATCTTTGGTTCTTTGAGGCAGGCTCTCTCTATGTAGC
CCTGGCAGTCAGAGATCTGCCTGCCTAGTCTCAGGAGTGCTGGGGTTAACGGCCTGTGCGGCCATGCTAA
TCTTTTCAGTATTTCTGCAGTTTACATCTTTAGAGTCCCCTTTTCACTCATTGCATTAATCACCTCTTTC
AGAAGGGCTCAGCACCAGTGGAGTATCCCAGCATCCATTGCAGCTATCCCCAGGGCTATCTGGTGAACGC
ATCTGGAAGCCTTTCCATGTGGGGCAGCCAGACTTGGACCAACCCAACTTGGAGCAGCCAGACCTGGACC
AACCCAACTTGGAACAACCAGACCTGGACCAACCCAACTTGGAGCAGCCAGGCCTGGACCGCTCAGTCCT
GGAACGGCCAGCCTTGGAATGCTGCTCCGCTCCATAACTTCGGGGAGGACTTTCTGCAGCCTTACGTACA
GTTGCAGCAAAACTTCTCTGCCAGTGATTTGGAGGTGAATTTGGAAGCCACTAGGGAAAGCCATGCGCAT
TTTAGCACCCCACAAGCCTTGGAATTATTCCTGAACTACTCTGTGACTCCACCAGGTGAAATAGCTAGCG
CCACTAACTTCTCCCTGTTGAAACAAGCAGGGGATGTCGAAGAGAATCCCGGGCCAATGGTGAGCAAGGG
CGAGGAGGATAACATGGCCATCATCAAGGAGTTCATGCGCTTCAAGGTGCACATGGAGGGCTCCGTGAAC
GGCCACGAGTTCGAGATCGAGGGCGAGGGCGAGGGCCGCCCCTACGAGGGCACCCAGACCGCCAAGCTGA
AGGTGACCAAGGGTGGCCCCCTGCCCTTCGCCTGGGACATCCTGTCCCCTCAGTTCATGTACGGCTCCAA
GGCCTACGTGAAGCACCCCGCCGACATCCCCGACTACTTGAAGCTGTCCTTCCCCGAGGGCTTCAAGTGG
GAGCGCGTGATGAACTTCGAGGACGGCGGCGTGGTGACCGTGACCCAGGACTCCTCCCTGCAGGACGGCG
AGTTCATCTACAAGGTGAAGCTGCGCGGCACCAACTTCCCCTCCGACGGCCCCGTAATGCAGAAGAAGAC
CATGGGCTGGGAGGCCTCCTCCGAGCGGATGTACCCCGAGGACGGCGCCCTGAAGGGCGAGATCAAGCAG
AGGCTGAAGCTGAAGGACGGCGGCCACTACGACGCTGAGGTCAAGACCACCTACAAGGCCAAGAAGCCCG
TGCAGCTGCCCGGCGCCTACAACGTCAACATCAAGTTGGACATCACCTCCCACAACGAGGACTACACCAT
CGTGGAACAGTACGAACGCGCCGAGGGCCGCCACTCCACCGGCGGCATGGACGAGCTGTACAAGTAATTA
ATTAACCAGTGTGCTGGAATTCGGCTTCAACAACTTCGTATAATGTATGCTATACGAAGTTATCAGTACT
TTTCCCAAGGCAGTCTGGAGCATGCGCTTTAGCAGCCCCGCTGGGCACTTGGCGCTACACAAGTGGCCTC
TGGCCTCGCACACATTCCACATCCACCGGTAGGCGCCAACCGGCTCCGTTCTTTGGTGGCCCCTTCGCGC
CACCTTCTACTCCTCCCCTAGTCAGGAAGTTCCCCCCCGCCCCGCAGCTCGCGTCGTGCAGGACGTGACA
AATGGAAGTAGCACGTCTCACTAGTCTCGTGCAGATGGACAGCACCGCTGAGCAATGGAAGCGGGTAGGC
CTTTGGGGCAGCGGCCAATAGCAGCTTTGCTCCTTCGCTTTCTGGGCTCAGAGGCTGGGAAGGGGTGGGT
CCGGGGGCGGGCTCAGGGGCGGGCTCAGGGGCGGGGCGGGCGCCCGAAGGTCCTCCGGAGGCCCGGCATT
CTGCACGCTTCAAAAGCGCACGTCTGCCGCGCTGTTCTCCTCTTCCTCATCTCCGGGCCTTTCGACCTGC
AGCCAATATGGGATCGGCCATTGAACAAGATGGATTGCACGCAGGTTCTCCGGCCGCTTGGGTGGAGAGG
CTATTCGGCTATGACTGGGCACAACAGACAATCGGCTGCTCTGATGCCGCCGTGTTCCGGCTGTCAGCGC
AGGGGCGCCCGGTTCTTTTTGTCAAGACCGACCTGTCCGGTGCCCTGAATGAACTGCAGGACGAGGCAGC
GCGGCTATCGTGGCTGGCCACGACGGGCGTTCCTTGCGCAGCTGTGCTCGACGTTGTCACTGAAGCGGGA
AGGGACTGGCTGCTATTGGGCGAAGTGCCGGGGCAGGATCTCCTGTCATCTCACCTTGCTCCTGCCGAGA
AAGTATCCATCATGGCTGATGCAATGCGGCGGCTGCATACGCTTGATCCGGCTACCTGCCCATTCGACCA
CCAAGCGAAACATCGCATCGAGCGAGCACGTACTCGGATGGAAGCCGGTCTTGTCGATCAGGATGATCTG
GACGAAGAGCATCAGGGGCTCGCGCCAGCCGAACTGTTCGCCAGGCTCAAGGCGCGCATGCCCGACGGCG
AGGATCTCGTCGTGACCCATGGCGATGCCTGCTTGCCGAATATCATGGTGGAAAATGGCCGCTTTTCTGG
ATTCATCGACTGTGGCCGGCTGGGTGTGGCGGACCGCTATCAGGACATAGCGTTGGCTACCCGTGATATT
GCTGAAGAGCTTGGCGGCGAATGGGCTGACCGCTTCCTCGTGCTTTACGGTATCGCCGCTCCCGATTCGC
AGCGCATCGCCTTCTATCGCCTTCTTGACGAGTTCTTCTGAGGGGATCAATTCTCTAGAGCTCGCTGATC
AGCCTCGACTGTGCCTTCTAGTTGCCAGCCATCTGTTGTTTGCCCCTCCCCCGTGCCTTCCTTGACCCTG
GAAGGTGCCACTCCCACTGTCCTTTCCTAATAAAATGAGGAAATTGCATCGCATTGTCTGAGTAGGTGTC
ATTCTATTCTGGGGGGTGGGGTGGGGCAGGACAGCAAGGGGGAGGATTGGGAAGACAATAGCAGGCAACA
ACTTCGTATAATGTATGCTATACGAAGTTATCAGTACAAGCCGAATTCTGCAGATATCCATCGGCGCGCC
GACTTACGCAACATCTGGGCTTAAAGTCAGGGCAAAGCCAGGTTCCTTCCTTCTTCCAAATATTTTCATA
TTTTTTTTAAAGATTTATTTATTCATTATATGTAAGTACACTGTAGCTGTCTTCAGACACTCCAGAAGAG
GGCGTCAGATCTTGTTACGTATGGTTGTGAGCCACCATGTGGTTGCTGGGATTTGAACTCCTGACCTTCG
GAAGAGCAGTCGGGTGCTCTTATCCACTGAGCCATCTCACCAGCCCCTGGTTTATTTTTTTAATTATTAT
TTGCTTTTTGTTTATCAAGACAGGGTTTCTCTGCATAGCTCTAATTGTCTTTGAACTAGCTCTGCAGACC
AGCCTGGCCTTGAACTCAGAGATCTGCCCACTTATCTTTGCCTCCTGAATGCTGGGACCAAAGGTGGCAT
ACCACCACACCTGGCATATATATTGTTTATTTCTATTTCTATTTTTATTGGTGCCAGAGCAAACCTAGGA
CTTAGAACATGCTGGGCACCAACTCAACTTCTGAGCTCTATTTACAACTTGGTGTGTTAGTGTATTTGTC
TTAGTTCTGAATTTGTCCTTTTTTTAGTGTTAACTCTAGGCTTTGGAGACAGTGAGGTGCATATACTCTC
TCCTTCCCAAGAATAAGTGCTTGAACACCCTTACCCACGCCCACCCACCCATGCTAGTCTTTTTTCTTAG
AAGCGTGGGTCTTGGTATACACTGTGTCATTTTGAGGGGTGAGGTTTAAAAGTATATACAAAGTATAACG
ATATGGTGGCTACTCTCGAGGATGAGACAGAAGGACCAGGAGTTTGAGGGTAGCTCAGATATGCAATAAG
TTCAAGGCCAACCTGTACTATGTTTAAATAGTAAGACAGCATCTCGATAAAATAATAAAACTAAAGTCTC
AACAAAATAAAAGCTTTCACCTATTAAGGTGCTTGCTTGTCCTTGGAGTCCCCCAAGAGTAACTGCTATG
TTAATATCTGTAGAAAGATGTTTATATTTGACTGTACCATGATGAACCGATGCCAGCTGGACTAGTTTAA
ACAAAATAAAACACTAATTTTACCTTTAGTGGTCTTATCTTTTGTCCAGTGGGGTCAATATACTTTTTAT
TTTGGTATGTGAAGGGGAGGGTCTTAACCGAGGGTCCAGGAAAATGGGTTTCTTTTGGCTTAACCGGTTG
GGAGGGTTATACCACAACAGTTGGAATGGCCTGGTAACCAGAGCAGGAGGCCAGCCACTCACAATGCATC
CAGTCAAGAACTGGAGAGCAATGAATAAGAAATGAATGTTTTAGTGTGGGTATGGGCCCTGAGGAGGCCA
GAAGCATTCGATGATCCCCTGGAGATGAAGTTACGTGAAGCCACCTGATCACCTGATGTGGCAGGCTGCA
GGGAAATAAGCTCTAGTTCTCTGGAAGAACAAATATTTAACTGGGAGAGTGGTTTTTATTCCTGTGAAAT
AATAGAACTTGTGGAGAGAGCCCCTGAGGTCACACACCTAGTGCTTCTGGGAAAGAGGAGGGACCACAGT
CTCTTGTTTTTGTGTCACACTGGAGATTAATCTGGGACTTCCTGGCTCCAGATGGAGGCTATCTTCCCTG
AGCATAACCCCCTAACCTACGTGGGGGTGGGGGAAGATGTCAAGTGTTATCACAGGAGACTTGAGAGGCT
GTGTGGGTTCAGAAGTGAGTTTGGGGTTTTGGAGACGATTTAAATTTGCTGAAAAGACAGAAGATACGTA
TACATCTGGTGTAGTTGTGTGTACACTTAAGGAGATTAAGTTAACGTAACTCCTGATGCATTAATTATAG
ATGTTATAGTAGTTGTATACAGTAGATTTAGCTAAAGCATGATACGGAAAAACACAGAAGAAGCAAGCGA
CACCTAGTAACTGCCGTGCGTAAATAGCCATACCTGTCAATCACATCTTTAACTCCTGACCACTCACAGG
GGTACCCAGCCCAGCCCAAGTAGGTTCTGTAGCTGCTCCTCAGCTAAGGAGAGGGCTGTTTTGGCAGTGA
GAAAAATTGTCCCTCATTGTGCCACAGAGGCTAGGACACATTCCCTTGCAAAGCCCAGACTAATTCCACC
TAGAATTCTCCTCTTCTGCTTTCTGTCCTTTGGCATCAGTGGGGATGGCTGCTGTGTCAGAGATGGGACA
TCATCACCTCCACAAACCCTGACGACCGTTACTGAGAGACCACTTTGCTTCAACTCTTAGAGGTTTCGTT
GATAAGATTCTAAAATGTGTGGTCTTGGGGATCAAATCCAGGGACTCTTAGACCCTGGGTAAGTGCTCTA
CTACTGAACAACACTCAGTCCTTGGTGTGAGAATCCGAGCTTTGATTTTACCCTTTTTAGGGTGGAAGAG
ATTCCACCAATCACCCAGGAGTGGGGCTAGTTCAAGAGGCCTCCCCAGCTGCAGCTTTCAGAGGCTTTTT
GCTTCAGGCTCCCACCAAGGGACCTATTCAAATGCCTTAGTCAACTGACATCTGAGTCCCAAGCTGTTGC
AGGACCCCAGCTGACTTCTTTATTTAACAAATCCTCCTTTTTCCCCTGCTCGGGCTCCTCTCCCTCCTCT
GTCTGGCAACTGTCCGCTTTCTCTTTGTAGTTCCCCACCAGGACCTGTTTTCTCTCCACTGTCACCAGGT
TTTCTGCCGACTGGGTTTATTCACAACAGAATTAACCTTTTCCTTTACCCAGAGAAGCCAGCCCTTGGAA
TTCAATGGCAGAGAAGGTCTGTGCTTCTGAGCTTGTAGTTTGCACTGTCCAATTCCGAAGACCCAGGCAA
ATTTGATCCAGGGTGCTCCGTGTTAGACCTGAGGAAGAAACCAATTCCAAGACTGCCTGATTAAAGCAGG
TTTTACTTAGAGGAACAGCAGGAACTGGCCAGCCCATGCACATGAGTAAAACAAGCTTGGTTGGATTAAT
TTGGCCACGATGGTTTGCGTTAGTGGTCTTCCTTCTCCCAACTTTGGGATTGACATTTGCGGCCGGCCAA
AAGGGCGAATTCTGCAGATATCCATCACACTGGCGGCCGCTCGAGCATGCATCTAGAGGGCCCAATTCGC
CCTATAGTGAGTCGTATTACAATTCACTGGCCGTCGTTTTACAACGTCGTGACTGGGAAAACCCTGGCGT
TACCCAACTTAATCGCCTTGCAGCACATCCCCCTTTCGCCAGCTGGCGTAATAGCGAAGAGGCCCGCACC
GATCGCCCTTCCCAACAGTTGCGCAGCCTGAATGGCGAATGG
[124 nt withheld, positions 8023-8146]
C
[91 nt withheld, positions 8148-8238]
A
[49 nt withheld, positions 8240-8288]
CCTTTGACGTTGGAGTCCACGTTCTTT
[37 nt withheld, positions 8316-8352]
ACCCTATCTCGGTCTATTCTTTTGATTTATAAGGGATTTTGCCGATTTCGGCCTATTGGTTAAAAAATGA
GCTGATTTAACAAAAATTTAACGCGAATTTTAACAAAATTCAGGGCGCAAGGGCTGCTAAAGGAAGCGGA
ACACGTAGAAAGCCAGTCCGCAGAAACGGTGCTGACCCCGGATGAATGTCAGCTACTGGGCTATCTGGAC
AAGGGAAAACGCAAGCGCAAAGAGAAAGCAGGTAGCTTGCAGTGGGCTTACATGGCGATAGCTAGACTGG
GCGGTTTTATGGACAGCAAGCGAACCGGAATTGCCAGCTGGGGCGCCCTCTGGTAAGGTTGGGAAGCCCT
GCAAAGTAAACTGGATGGCTTTCTTGCCGCCAAGGATCTGATGGCGCAGGGGATCAAGATCTGATCAAGA
GACAGGATGAGGATCGTTTCGCATGATTGAACAAGATGGATTGCACGCAGGTTCTCCGGCCGCTTGGGTG
GAGAGGCTATTCGGCTATGACTGGGCACAACAGACAATCGGCTGCTCTGATGCCGCCGTGTTCCGGCTGT
CAGCGCAGGGGCGCCCGGTTCTTTTTGTCAAGACCGACCTGTCCGGTGCCCTGAATGAACTGCAGGACGA
GGCAGCGCGGCTATCGTGGCTGGCCACGACGGGCGTTCCTTGCGCAGCTGTGCTCGACGTTGTCACTGAA
GCGGGAAGGGACTGGCTGCTATTGGGCGAAGTGCCGGGGCAGGATCTCCTGTCATCCCACCTTGCTCCTG
CCGAGAAAGTATCCATCATGGCTGATGCAATGCGGCGGCTGCATACGCTTGATCCGGCTACCTGCCCATT
CGACCACCAAGCGAAACATCGCATCGAGCGAGCACGTACTCGGATGGAAGCCGGTCTTGTCGATCAGGAT
GATCTGGACGAAGAGCATCAGGGGCTCGCGCCAGCCGAACTGTTCGCCAGGCTCAAGGCGCGCATGCCCG
ACGGCGAGGATCTCGTCGTGACCCATGGCGATGCCTGCTTGCCGAATATCATGGTGGAAAATGGCCGCTT
TTCTGGATTCATCGACTGTGGCCGGCTGGGTGTGGCGGACCGCTATCAGGACATAGCGTTGGCTACCCGT
GATATTGCTGAAGAGCTTGGCGGCGAATGGGCTGACCGCTTCCTCGTGCTTTACGGTATCGCCGCTCCCG
ATTCGCAGCGCATCGCCTTCTATCGCCTTCTTGACGAGTTCTTCTGAATTGAAAAAGGAAGAGTATGAGT
ATTCAACATTTCCGTGTCGCCCTTATTCCCTTTTTTGCGGCATTTTGCCTTCCTGTTTTTGCTCACCCAG
AAACGCTGGTGAAAGTAAAAGATGCTGAAGATCAGTTGGGTGCACGAGTGGGTTACATCGAACTGGATCT
CAACAGCGGTAAGATCCTTGAGAGTTTTCGCCCCGAAGAACGTTTTCCAATGATGAGCACTTTTAAAGTT
CTGCTATGTGGCGCGGTATTATCCCGTATTGACGCCGGGCAAGAGCAACTCGGTCGCCGCATACACTATT
CTCAGAATGACTTGGTTGAGTACTCACCAGTCACAGAAAAGCATCTTACGGATGGCATGACAGTAAGAGA
ATTATGCAGTGCTGCCATAACCATGAGTGATAACACTGCGGCCAACTTACTTCTGACAACGATCGGAGGA
CCGAAGGAGCTAACCGCTTTTTTGCACAACATGGGGGATCATGTAACTCGCCTTGATCGTTGGGAACCGG
AGCTGAATGAAGCCATACCAAACGACGAGCGTGACACCACGATGCCTGTAGCAATGGCAACAACGTTGCG
CAAACTATTAACTGGCGAACTACTTACTCTAGCTTCCCGGCAACAATTAATAGACTGGATGGAGGCGGAT
AAAGTTGCAGGACCACTTCTGCGCTCGGCCCTTCCGGCTGGCTGGTTTATTGCTGATAAATCTGGAGCCG
GTGAGCGTGGGTCTCGCGGTATCATTGCAGCACTGGGGCCAGATGGTAAGCCCTCCCGTATCGTAGTTAT
CTACACGACGGGGAGTCAGGCAACTATGGATGAACGAAATAGACAGATCGCTGAGATAGGTGCCTCACTG
ATTAAGCATTGGTAACTGTCAGACCAAGTTTACTCATATATACTTTAGATTGATTTAAAACTTCATTTTT
AATTTAAAAGGATCTAGGTGAAGATCCTTTTTGATAATCTCATGACCAAAATCCCTTAACGTGAGTTTTC
GTTCCACTGAGCGTCAGACCCCGTAGAAAAGATCAAAGGATCTTCTTGAGATCCTTTTTTTCTGCGCGTA
ATCTGCTGCTTGCAAACAAAAAAACCACCGCTACCAGCGGTGGTTTGTTTGCCGGATCAAGAGCTACCAA
CTCTTTTTCCGAAGGTAACTGGCTTCAGCAGAGCGCAGATACCAAATACTGTTCTTCTAGTGTAGCCGTA
GTTAGGCCACCACTTCAAGAACTCTGTAGCACCGCCTACATACCTCGCTCTGCTAATCCTGTTACCAGTG
GCTGCTGCCAGTGGCGATAAGTCGTGTCTTACCGGGTTGGACTCAAGACGATAGTTACCGGATAAGGCGC
AGCGGTCGGGCTGAACGGGGGGTTCGTGCACACAGCCCAGCTTGGAGCGAACGACCTACACCGAACTGAG
ATACCTACAGCGTGAGCTATGAGAAAGCGCCACGCTTCCCGAAGGGAGAAAGGCGGACAGGTATCCGGTA
AGCGGCAGGGTCGGAACAGGAGAGCGCACGAGGGAGCTTCCAGGGGGAAACGCCTGGTATCTTTATAGTC
CTGTCGGGTTTCGCCACCTCTGACTTGAGCGTCGATTTTTGTGATGCTCGTCAGGGGGGCGGAGCCTATG
GAAAAACGCCAGCAACGCGGCCTTTTTACGGTTCCTGGCCTTTTGCTGGCCTTTTGCTCACATGTTCTTT
CCTGCGTTATCCCCTGATTCTGTGGATAACCGTATTACCGCCTTTGAGTGAGCTGATACCGCTCGCCGCA
GCCGAACGACCGAGCGCAGCGAGTCAGTGAGCGAGGAAGCGGAAG
Features (pLannotate 1.2.2; 20 found; start..end, strand, type, name):
      2..94      +  CDS            lacI (fragment): lac repressor; lacI; The lac repressor binds to the lac operator to inhibit transcription in E. coli. This inhibition can be relieved by adding lactose or isopropyl-β-D-thiogalactopyranoside (IPTG).
    107..128     +  protein_bind   CAP binding site: CAP binding activates transcription in the presence of cAMP. E. coli catabolite activator protein
    143..173     +  promoter       lac promoter: promoter for the E. coli lac operon
    177..199     +  protein_bind   lac operator (fragment): The lac repressor binds to the lac operator to inhibit transcription in E. coli. This inhibition can be relieved by adding lactose or isopropyl-β-D-thiogalactopyranoside (IPTG). lac repressor encoded by lacI
    285..557     +  CDS            NANOG (fragment): NANOG_HUMAN - Experimental evidence at protein level: Swiss-Prot protein existence level 1. Transcription regulator involved in inner cell mass and embryonic stem (ES) cells proliferation and self-renewal. Imposes pluripotency on ES cells and prevents their differentiation towards extraembryonic endoderm and trophectoderm lineages. Blocks bone morphogenetic protein-induced mesoderm differentiation of ES cells by physically interacting with SMAD1 and interfering with the recruitment of coactivators to the active SMAD transcriptional complexes. Acts as a transcriptional activator or repressor. B
   1377..1532    +  CDS            NANOG (fragment): NANOG_HUMAN - Experimental evidence at protein level: Swiss-Prot protein existence level 1. Transcription regulator involved in inner cell mass and embryonic stem (ES) cells proliferation and self-renewal. Imposes pluripotency on ES cells and prevents their differentiation towards extraembryonic endoderm and trophectoderm lineages. Blocks bone morphogenetic protein-induced mesoderm differentiation of ES cells by physically interacting with SMAD1 and interfering with the recruitment of coactivators to the active SMAD transcriptional complexes. Acts as a transcriptional activator or repressor. B
   1878..2282    +  CDS            NANOG (fragment): NANOG_HUMAN - Experimental evidence at protein level: Swiss-Prot protein existence level 1. Transcription regulator involved in inner cell mass and embryonic stem (ES) cells proliferation and self-renewal. Imposes pluripotency on ES cells and prevents their differentiation towards extraembryonic endoderm and trophectoderm lineages. Blocks bone morphogenetic protein-induced mesoderm differentiation of ES cells by physically interacting with SMAD1 and interfering with the recruitment of coactivators to the active SMAD transcriptional complexes. Acts as a transcriptional activator or repressor. B
   2367..3074    +  CDS            mCherry: mCherry is a basic (constitutively fluorescent) red fluorescent protein published in 2004, derived from Discosoma sp.. It is reported to be a very rapidly-maturing monomer with low acid sensitivity.
   3112..3143    -  protein_bind   loxP (fragment): Cre-mediated recombination occurs in the 8-bp core sequence (GCATACAT). Cre recombinase
   3149..3634    +  promoter       PGK promoter: mouse phosphoglycerate kinase 1 promoter
   3648..4451    +  CDS            NeoR/KanR: aminoglycoside phosphotransferase from Tn5; aph(3')-II (or nptII); confers resistance to neomycin, kanamycin, and G418 (Geneticin®)
   4489..4600    +  polyA_signal   bGH poly(A) signal: bovine growth hormone polyadenylation signal
   4690..4721    -  protein_bind   loxP (fragment): Cre-mediated recombination occurs in the 8-bp core sequence (GCATACAT). Cre recombinase
   7841..7859    -  promoter       T7 promoter: promoter for bacteriophage T7 RNA polymerase
   7862..8019    +  CDS            lacZα (fragment): LacZα fragment of β-galactosidase; lacZ fragment
   8023..8451    +  rep_origin     f1 ori (sequence partly withheld): f1 bacteriophage origin of replication; arrow indicates direction of (+) strand synthesis
   8464..8763    +  CDS            tnpA (fragment): TN5P_ECOLX - Also known as tnp. Experimental evidence at protein level: Swiss-Prot protein existence level 1. Mediates transposition of transposon Tn5 by a 'cut and paste' mechanism. First, the monomeric transposase binds the 19 bp inverted DNA repeats flanking the transposon. Then, dimerization of the DNA- bound transposase creates a synaptic DNA complex. After nicking of the first DNA strand, excision of the transposon proceeds through a series of intermediates. The transposase then mediates the insertion of the transposon at a new site by strand transfer. The activity of the wild- type tran
   8795..9586    +  CDS            neo: KKA2_KLEPN - Also known as kan, nptII. Experimental evidence at protein level: Swiss-Prot protein existence level 1. Resistance to kanamycin, neomycin, paromomycin, ribostamycin, butirosin and gentamicin B. From Klebsiella pneumoniae.
   9607..10467   +  CDS            AmpR: β-lactamase; bla; confers resistance to ampicillin, carbenicillin, and related antibiotics
  10638..11226   +  rep_origin     ori: high-copy-number ColE1/pMB1/pBR322/pUC origin of replication
