>Addgene plasmid #59995 | Nanog-2A-mCherry | addgene full sequence | sequence record 228319 | Addgene Partial NGS Result
CCGCCTTTGAGTGAGCTGATACCGCTCGCCGCAGCCGAACGACCGAGCGCAGCGAGTCAGTGAGCGAGGA
AGCGGAAGAGCGCCCAATACGCAAACCGCCTCTCCCCGCGCGTTGGCCGATTCATTAATGCAGCTGGCAC
GACAGGTTTCCCGACTGGAAAGCGGGCAGTGAGCGCAACGCAATTAATGTGAGTTAGCTCACTCATTAGG
CACCCCAGGCTTTACACTTTATGCTTCCGGCTCGTATGTTGTGTGGAATTGTGAGCGGATAACAATTTCA
CACAGGAAACAGCTATGACCATGATTACGCCAAGCTTGGTACCGAGCTCGGATCCACTAGTAACGGCCGC
CAGTGTGCTGGAATTCGCCCTTTTCCTGCAGGCTCTGAAGACCTGCCTCTTCAAGGCAGCCCTGATTCTT
CTACCAGTCCCAAACAAAAGCTCTCAAGTCCTGAGGCTGACAAGGGCCCTGAGGAGGAGGAGAACAAGGT
CCTTGCCAGGAAGCAGAAGATGCGGACTGTGTTCTCTCAGGCCCAGCTGTGTGCACTCAAGGACAGGTTT
CAGAAGCAGAAGTACCTCAGCCTCCAGCAGATGCAAGAACTCTCCTCCATTCTGAACCTGAGCTATAAGC
AGGTGGGGTCCTTAGAAGTTGCTGTAATGTAACACAATGAGACTGACTTGCTAATGAATCGAACTAACGT
CTGGACGTCTCTCTAACTATCCTATCCTCCTATCCTATGCGCCTGTTAAAATCATAATTATGTGATTGAT
TGATTGATTGATTATGTATAAGTACACTATAGCTGTCTTCAGATACACCAGAAGAGGGCATCAGATCTCA
TTACGGATGGTTGTGAGCCACCATGTGGTTGCTGGGATTTGAACTCAGGACCTTCGGAAGAGCAGTCAGT
GCTCTTAACCGCTGAGCCATCTCTCCAGCCCCAATTATGTGATTTATATATTTCCCAGTTTGTTTCATTG
GTTACTTTATCTTCTACTTCACCTCCCACACCCATCCCCAAATCAGGGTCTCACTGTAGCCCTGACTGGT
CTCTGTAGACCAGGCTGGGAGAGGTTCACCTGCCTCTGTCTCCTGGGTGCTGGAAATAAAGGTGTGCCTG
GCTTTTTTCCTTTCTTTTCTTTTTTAAGATTGTTTATTTTTAAATTCCTTTAGTTCATTGGTGTTTTGCC
TGCATGTGTTTGTCTTTGTGAGAGTATCAGATCTCCTGGACTAGAGTTACAGACAGTCGTGAGCTGCCAT
GTGGCCGCTGAGAATTGAACCCAGGTCCTCTGGAAGAGCAGCCAGTGCTCTTAACAGAAGAGCCATTTCC
CCCAGCACCTGTCTTTTTCAAGAAAGAGTTTCACTTTACAGGCCTGGCTGTCATGTTTAAGGTCGGGCTG
TAGACCTGTCTGCATTCTGTATGTCTTAGCTTGTTCGAATGTCCTGTCACTCTGCAGGTTAAGACCTGGT
TTCAAAACCAAAGGATGAAGTGCAAGCGGTGGCAGAAAAACCAGTGGTTGAAGACTAGCAATGGTCTGAT
TCAGGTAACAAGATGTTTTCTCTGCTTTCCTTTTTCCCCCTCCATCTTACCATCTTATTTTATGTGTCTG
TGCCGTGTGTGTGTGTGTGTGTGTGTGTGTGGCTGACCTATGGCTGTTGGGTATGGATCCCAGATTTCCT
GTAAGAGCAGTCAGTGGCTCTGCCTTTGCTTCCCAGTGTCATCCTGATCCATCTATGTCCATTAGTCCTG
TCCCTTTCCCATCCCTCTTCCTCCACGCACTCTTTCTTGTGATCTTTGGTTCTTTGAGGCAGGCTCTCTC
TATGTAGCCCTGGCAGTCAGAGATCTGCCTGCCTAGTCTCAGGAGTGCTGGGGTTAACGGCCTGTGCGGC
CATGCTAATCTTTTCAGTATTTCTGCAGTTTACATCTTTAGAGTCCCCTTTTCACTCATTGCATTAATCA
CCTCTTTCAGAAGGGCTCAGCACCAGTGGAGTATCCCAGCATCCATTGCAGCTATCCCCAGGGCTATCTG
GTGAACGCATCTGGAAGCCTTTCCATGTGGGGCAGCCAGACTTGGACCAACCCAACTTGGAGCAGCCAGA
CCTGGACCAACCCAACTTGGAACAACCAGACCTGGACCAACCCAACTTGGAGCAGCCAGGCCTGGACCGC
TCAGTCCTGGAACGGCCAGCCTTGGAATGCTGCTCCGCTCCATAACTTCGGGGAGGACTTTCTGCAGCCT
TACGTACAGTTGCAGCAAAACTTCTCTGCCAGTGATTTGGAGGTGAATTTGGAAGCCACTAGGGAAAGCC
ATGCGCATTTTAGCACCCCACAAGCCTTGGAATTATTCCTGAACTACTCTGTGACTCCACCAGGTGAAAT
AGCTAGCGCCACTAACTTCTCCCTGTTGAAACAAGCAGGGGATGTCGAAGAGAATCCCGGGCCAATGGTG
AGCAAGGGCGAGGAGGATAACATGGCCATCATCAAGGAGTTCATGCGCTTCAAGGTGCACATGGAGGGCT
CCGTGAACGGCCACGAGTTCGAGATCGAGGGCGAGGGCGAGGGCCGCCCCTACGAGGGCACCCAGACCGC
CAAGCTGAAGGTGACCAAGGGTGGCCCCCTGCCCTTCGCCTGGGACATCCTGTCCCCTCAGTTCATGTAC
GGCTCCAAGGCCTACGTGAAGCACCCCGCCGACATCCCCGACTACTTGAAGCTGTCCTTCCCCGAGGGCT
TCAAGTGGGAGCGCGTGATGAACTTCGAGGACGGCGGCGTGGTGACCGTGACCCAGGACTCCTCCCTGCA
GGACGGCGAGTTCATCTACAAGGTGAAGCTGCGCGGCACCAACTTCCCCTCCGACGGCCCCGTAATGCAG
AAGAAGACCATGGGCTGGGAGGCCTCCTCCGAGCGGATGTACCCCGAGGACGGCGCCCTGAAGGGCGAGA
TCAAGCAGAGGCTGAAGCTGAAGGACGGCGGCCACTACGACGCTGAGGTCAAGACCACCTACAAGGCCAA
GAAGCCCGTGCAGCTGCCCGGCGCCTACAACGTCAACATCAAGTTGGACATCACCTCCCACAACGAGGAC
TACACCATCGTGGAACAGTACGAACGCGCCGAGGGCCGCCACTCCACCGGCGGCATGGACGAGCTGTACA
AGTAATTAATTAACCAGTGTGCTGGAATTCGGCTTCAACAACTTCGTATAATGTATGCTATACGAAGTTA
TCAGTACTTTTCCCAAGGCAGTCTGGAGCATGCGCTTTAGCAGCCCCGCTGGGCACTTGGCGCTACACAA
GTGGCCTCTGGCCTCGCACACATTCCACATCCACCGGTAGGCGCCAACCGGCTCCGTTCTTTGGTGGCCC
CTTCGCGCCACCTTCTACTCCTCCCCTAGTCAGGAAGTTCCCCCCCGCCCCGCAGCTCGCGTCGTGCAGG
ACGTGACAAATGGAAGTAGCACGTCTCACTAGTCTCGTGCAGATGGACAGCACCGCTGAGCAATGGAAGC
GGGTAGGCCTTTGGGGCAGCGGCCAATAGCAGCTTTGCTCCTTCGCTTTCTGGGCTCAGAGGCTGGGAAG
GGGTGGGTCCGGGGGCGGGCTCAGGGGCGGGCTCAGGGGCGGGGCGGGCGCCCGAAGGTCCTCCGGAGGC
CCGGCATTCTGCACGCTTCAAAAGCGCACGTCTGCCGCGCTGTTCTCCTCTTCCTCATCTCCGGGCCTTT
CGACCTGCAGCCAATATGGGATCGGCCATTGAACAAGATGGATTGCACGCAGGTTCTCCGGCCGCTTGGG
TGGAGAGGCTATTCGGCTATGACTGGGCACAACAGACAATCGGCTGCTCTGATGCCGCCGTGTTCCGGCT
GTCAGCGCAGGGGCGCCCGGTTCTTTTTGTCAAGACCGACCTGTCCGGTGCCCTGAATGAACTGCAGGAC
GAGGCAGCGCGGCTATCGTGGCTGGCCACGACGGGCGTTCCTTGCGCAGCTGTGCTCGACGTTGTCACTG
AAGCGGGAAGGGACTGGCTGCTATTGGGCGAAGTGCCGGGGCAGGATCTCCTGTCATCTCACCTTGCTCC
TGCCGAGAAAGTATCCATCATGGCTGATGCAATGCGGCGGCTGCATACGCTTGATCCGGCTACCTGCCCA
TTCGACCACCAAGCGAAACATCGCATCGAGCGAGCACGTACTCGGATGGAAGCCGGTCTTGTCGATCAGG
ATGATCTGGACGAAGAGCATCAGGGGCTCGCGCCAGCCGAACTGTTCGCCAGGCTCAAGGCGCGCATGCC
CGACGGCGATGATCTCGTCGTGACCCATGGCGATGCCTGCTTGCCGAATATCATGGTGGAAAATGGCCGC
TTTTCTGGATTCATCGACTGTGGCCGGCTGGGTGTGGCGGACCGCTATCAGGACATAGCGTTGGCTACCC
GTGATATTGCTGAAGAGCTTGGCGGCGAATGGGCTGACCGCTTCCTCGTGCTTTACGGTATCGCCGCTCC
CGATTCGCAGCGCATCGCCTTCTATCGCCTTCTTGACGAGTTCTTCTGAGGGGATCAATTCTCTAGAGCT
CGCTGATCAGCCTCGACTGTGCCTTCTAGTTGCCAGCCATCTGTTGTTTGCCCCTCCCCCGTGCCTTCCT
TGACCCTGGAAGGTGCCACTCCCACTGTCCTTTCCTAATAAAATGAGGAAATTGCATCGCATTGTCTGAG
TAGGTGTCATTCTATTCTGGGGGGTGGGGTGGGGCAGGACAGCAAGGGGGAGGATTGGGAAGACAATAGC
AGGCAACAACTTCGTATAATGTATGCTATACGAAGTTATCAGTACAAGCCGAATTCTGCAGATATCCATC
GGCGCGCCGACTTACGCAACATCTGGGCTTAAAGTCAGGGCAAAGCCAGGTTCCTTCCTTCTTCCAAATA
TTTTCATATTTTTTTTAAAGATTTATTTATTCATTATATGTAAGTACACTGTAGCTGTCTTCAGACACTC
CAGAAGAGGGCGTCAGATCTTGTTACGTATGGTTGTGAGCCACCATGTGGTTGCTGGGATTTGAACTCCT
GACCTTCGGAAGAGCAGTCGGGTGCTCTTATCCACTGAGCCATCTCACCAGCCCCTGGTTTATTTTTTTA
ATTATTATTTGCTTTTTGTTTATCAAGACAGGGTTTCTCTGCATAGCTCTAATTGTCTTTGAACTAGCTC
TGCAGACCAGCCTGGCCTTGAACTCAGAGATCTGCCCACTTATCTTTGCCTCCTGAATGCTGGGACCAAA
GGTGGCATACCACCACACCTGGCATATATATTGTTTATTTCTATTTCTATTTTTATTGGTGCCAGAGCAA
ACCTAGGACTTAGAACATGCTGGGCACCAACTCAACTTCTGAGCTCTATTTACAACTTGGTGTGTTAGTG
TATTTGTCTTAGTTCTGAATTTGTCCTTTTTTTAGTGTTAACTCTAGGCTTTGGAGACAGTGAGGTGCAT
ATACTCTCTCCTTCCCAAGAATAAGTGCTTGAACACCCTTACCCACGCCCACCCACCCATGCTAGTCTTT
TTTCTTAGAAGCGTGGGTCTTGGTATACACTGTGTCATTTTGAGGGGTGAGGTTTAAAAGTATATACAAA
GTATAACGATATGGTGGCTACTCTCGAGGATGAGACAGAAGGACCAGGAGTTTGAGGGTAGCTCAGATAT
GCAATAAGTTCAAGGCCAACCTGTACTATGTTTAAATAGTAAGACAGCATCTCGATAAAATAATAAAACT
AAAGTCTCAACAAAATAAAAGCTTTCACCTATTAAGGTGCTTGCTTGTCCTTGGAGTCCCCCAAGAGTAA
CTGCTATGTTAATATCTGTAGAAAGATGTTTATATTTGACTGTACCATGATGAACCGATGCCAGCTGGAC
TAGTTTAAACAAAATAAAACACTAATTTTACCTTTAGTGGTCTTATCTTTTGTCCAGTGGGGTCAATATA
CTTTTTATTTTGGTATGTGAAGGGGAGGGTCTTAACCGAGGGTCCAGGAAAATGGGTTTCTTTTGGCTTA
ACCGGTTGGGAGGGTTATACCACAACAGTTGGAATGGCCTGGTAACCAGAGCAGGAGGCCAGCCACTCAC
AATGCATCCAGTCAAGAACTGGAGAGCAATGAATAAGAAATGAATGTTTTAGTGTGGGTATGGGCCCTGA
GGAGGCCAGAAGCATTCGATGATCCCCTGGAGATGAAGTTACGTGAAGCCACCTGATCACCTGATGTGGC
AGGCTGCAGGGAAATAAGCTCTAGTTCTCTGGAAGAACAAATATTTAACTGGGAGAGTGGTTTTTATTCC
TGTGAAATAATAGAACTTGTGGAGAGAGCCCCTGAGGTCACACACCTAGTGCTTCTGGGAAAGAGGAGGG
ACCACAGTCTCTTGTTTTTGTGTCACACTGGAGATTAATCTGGGACTTCCTGGCTCCAGATGGAGGCTAT
CTTCCCTGAGCATAACCCCCTAACCTACGTGGGGGTGGGGGAAGATGTCAAGTGTTATCACAGGAGACTT
GAGAGGCTGTGTGGGTTCAGAAGTGAGTTTGGGGTTTTGGAGACGATTTAAATTTGCTGAAAAGACAGAA
GATACGTATACATCTGGTGTAGTTGTGTGTACACTTAAGGAGATTAAGTTAACGTAACTCCTGATGCATT
AATTATAGATGTTATAGTAGTTGTATACAGTAGATTTAGCTAAAGCATGATACGGAAAAACACAGAAGAA
GCAAGCGACACCTAGTAACTGCCGTGCGTAAATAGCCATACCTGTCAATCACATCTTTAACTCCTGACCA
CTCACAGGGGTACCCAGCCCAGCCCAAGTAGGTTCTGTAGCTGCTCCTCAGCTAAGGAGAGGGCTGTTTT
GGCAGTGAGAAAAATTGTCCCTCATTGTGCCACAGAGGCTAGGACACATTCCCTTGCAAAGCCCAGACTA
ATTCCACCTAGAATTCTCCTCTTCTGCTTTCTGTCCTTTGGCATCAGTGGGGATGGCTGCTGTGTCAGAG
ATGGGACATCATCACCTCCACAAACCCTGACGACCGTTACTGAGAGACCACTTTGCTTCAACTCTTAGAG
GTTTCGTTGATAAGATTCTAAAATGTGTGGTCTTGGGGATCAAATCCAGGGACTCTTAGACCCTGGGTAA
GTGCTCTACTACTGAACAACACTCAGTCCTTGGTGTGAGAATCCGAGCTTTGATTTTACCCTTTTTAGGG
TGGAAGAGATTCCACCAATCACCCAGGAGTGGGGCTAGTTCAAGAGGCCTCCCCAGCTGCAGCTTTCAGA
GGCTTTTTGCTTCAGGCTCCCACCAAGGGACCTATTCAAATGCCTTAGTCAACTGACATCTGAGTCCCAA
GCTGTTGCAGGACCCCAGCTGACTTCTTTATTTAACAAATCCTCCTTTTTCCCCTGCTCGGGCTCCTCTC
CCTCCTCTGTCTGGCAACTGTCCGCTTTCTCTTTGTAGTTCCCCACCAGGACCTGTTTTCTCTCCACTGT
CACCAGGTTTTCTGCCGACTGGGTTTATTCACAACAGAATTAACCTTTTCCTTTACCCAGAGAAGCCAGC
CCTTGGAATTCAATGGCAGAGAAGGTCTGTGCTTCTGAGCTTGTAGTTTGCACTGTCCAATTCCGAAGAC
CCAGGCAAATTTGATCCAGGGTGCTCCGTGTTAGACCTGAGGAAGAAACCAATTCCAAGACTGCCTGATT
AAAGCAGGTTTTACTTAGAGGAACAGCAGGAACTGGCCAGCCCATGCACATGAGTAAAACAAGCTTGGTT
GGATTAATTTGGCCACGATGGTTTGCGTTAGTGGTCTTCCTTCTCCCAACTTTGGGATTGACATTTGCGG
CCGGCCAAAAGGGCGAATTCTGCAGATATCCATCACACTGGCGGCCGCTCGAGCATGCATCTAGAGGGCC
CAATTCGCCCTATAGTGAGTCGTATTACAATTCACTGGCCGTCGTTTTACAACGTCGTGACTGGGAAAAC
CCTGGCGTTACCCAACTTAATCGCCTTGCAGCACATCCCCCTTTCGCCAGCTGGCGTAATAGCGAAGAGG
CCCGCACCGATCGCCCTTCCCAACAGTTGCGCAGCCTGAATGGCGAATGG
[124 nt withheld, positions 8101-8224]
C
[91 nt withheld, positions 8226-8316]
A
[49 nt withheld, positions 8318-8366]
CCTTTGACGTTGGAGTCCACGTTCTTT
[37 nt withheld, positions 8394-8430]
ACCCTATCTCGGTCTATTCTTTTGATTTATAAGGGATTTTGCCGATTTCGGCCTATTGGTTAAAAAATGA
GCTGATTTAACAAAAATTTAACGCGAATTTTAACAAAATTCAGGGCGCAAGGGCTGCTAAAGGAAGCGGA
ACACGTAGAAAGCCAGTCCGCAGAAACGGTGCTGACCCCGGATGAATGTCAGCTACTGGGCTATCTGGAC
AAGGGAAAACGCAAGCGCAAAGAGAAAGCAGGTAGCTTGCAGTGGGCTTACATGGCGATAGCTAGACTGG
GCGGTTTTATGGACAGCAAGCGAACCGGAATTGCCAGCTGGGGCGCCCTCTGGTAAGGTTGGGAAGCCCT
GCAAAGTAAACTGGATGGCTTTCTTGCCGCCAAGGATCTGATGGCGCAGGGGATCAAGATCTGATCAAGA
GACAGGATGAGGATCGTTTCGCATGATTGAACAAGATGGATTGCACGCAGGTTCTCCGGCCGCTTGGGTG
GAGAGGCTATTCGGCTATGACTGGGCACAACAGACAATCGGCTGCTCTGATGCCGCCGTGTTCCGGCTGT
CAGCGCAGGGGCGCCCGGTTCTTTTTGTCAAGACCGACCTGTCCGGTGCCCTGAATGAACTGCAGGACGA
GGCAGCGCGGCTATCGTGGCTGGCCACGACGGGCGTTCCTTGCGCAGCTGTGCTCGACGTTGTCACTGAA
GCGGGAAGGGACTGGCTGCTATTGGGCGAAGTGCCGGGGCAGGATCTCCTGTCATCCCACCTTGCTCCTG
CCGAGAAAGTATCCATCATGGCTGATGCAATGCGGCGGCTGCATACGCTTGATCCGGCTACCTGCCCATT
CGACCACCAAGCGAAACATCGCATCGAGCGAGCACGTACTCGGATGGAAGCCGGTCTTGTCGATCAGGAT
GATCTGGACGAAGAGCATCAGGGGCTCGCGCCAGCCGAACTGTTCGCCAGGCTCAAGGCGCGCATGCCCG
ACGGCGAGGATCTCGTCGTGACCCATGGCGATGCCTGCTTGCCGAATATCATGGTGGAAAATGGCCGCTT
TTCTGGATTCATCGACTGTGGCCGGCTGGGTGTGGCGGACCGCTATCAGGACATAGCGTTGGCTACCCGT
GATATTGCTGAAGAGCTTGGCGGCGAATGGGCTGACCGCTTCCTCGTGCTTTACGGTATCGCCGCTCCCG
ATTCGCAGCGCATCGCCTTCTATCGCCTTCTTGACGAGTTCTTCTGAATTGAAAAAGGAAGAGTATGAGT
ATTCAACATTTCCGTGTCGCCCTTATTCCCTTTTTTGCGGCATTTTGCCTTCCTGTTTTTGCTCACCCAG
AAACGCTGGTGAAAGTAAAAGATGCTGAAGATCAGTTGGGTGCACGAGTGGGTTACATCGAACTGGATCT
CAACAGCGGTAAGATCCTTGAGAGTTTTCGCCCCGAAGAACGTTTTCCAATGATGAGCACTTTTAAAGTT
CTGCTATGTGGCGCGGTATTATCCCGTATTGACGCCGGGCAAGAGCAACTCGGTCGCCGCATACACTATT
CTCAGAATGACTTGGTTGAGTACTCACCAGTCACAGAAAAGCATCTTACGGATGGCATGACAGTAAGAGA
ATTATGCAGTGCTGCCATAACCATGAGTGATAACACTGCGGCCAACTTACTTCTGACAACGATCGGAGGA
CCGAAGGAGCTAACCGCTTTTTTGCACAACATGGGGGATCATGTAACTCGCCTTGATCGTTGGGAACCGG
AGCTGAATGAAGCCATACCAAACGACGAGCGTGACACCACGATGCCTGTAGCAATGGCAACAACGTTGCG
CAAACTATTAACTGGCGAACTACTTACTCTAGCTTCCCGGCAACAATTAATAGACTGGATGGAGGCGGAT
AAAGTTGCAGGACCACTTCTGCGCTCGGCCCTTCCGGCTGGCTGGTTTATTGCTGATAAATCTGGAGCCG
GTGAGCGTGGGTCTCGCGGTATCATTGCAGCACTGGGGCCAGATGGTAAGCCCTCCCGTATCGTAGTTAT
CTACACGACGGGGAGTCAGGCAACTATGGATGAACGAAATAGACAGATCGCTGAGATAGGTGCCTCACTG
ATTAAGCATTGGTAACTGTCAGACCAAGTTTACTCATATATACTTTAGATTGATTTAAAACTTCATTTTT
AATTTAAAAGGATCTAGGTGAAGATCCTTTTTGATAATCTCATGACCAAAATCCCTTAACGTGAGTTTTC
GTTCCACTGAGCGTCAGACCCCGTAGAAAAGATCAAAGGATCTTCTTGAGATCCTTTTTTTCTGCGCGTA
ATCTGCTGCTTGCAAACAAAAAAACCACCGCTACCAGCGGTGGTTTGTTTGCCGGATCAAGAGCTACCAA
CTCTTTTTCCGAAGGTAACTGGCTTCAGCAGAGCGCAGATACCAAATACTGTTCTTCTAGTGTAGCCGTA
GTTAGGCCACCACTTCAAGAACTCTGTAGCACCGCCTACATACCTCGCTCTGCTAATCCTGTTACCAGTG
GCTGCTGCCAGTGGCGATAAGTCGTGTCTTACCGGGTTGGACTCAAGACGATAGTTACCGGATAAGGCGC
AGCGGTCGGGCTGAACGGGGGGTTCGTGCACACAGCCCAGCTTGGAGCGAACGACCTACACCGAACTGAG
ATACCTACAGCGTGAGCTATGAGAAAGCGCCACGCTTCCCGAAGGGAGAAAGGCGGACAGGTATCCGGTA
AGCGGCAGGGTCGGAACAGGAGAGCGCACGAGGGAGCTTCCAGGGGGAAACGCCTGGTATCTTTATAGTC
CTGTCGGGTTTCGCCACCTCTGACTTGAGCGTCGATTTTTGTGATGCTCGTCAGGGGGGCGGAGCCTATG
GAAAAACGCCAGCAACGCGGCCTTTTTACGGTTCCTGGCCTTTTGCTGGCCTTTTGCTCACATGTTCTTT
CCTGCGTTATCCCCTGATTCTGTGGATAACCGTATTA
Features (pLannotate 1.2.2; 20 found; start..end, strand, type, name):
     80..172     +  CDS            lacI (fragment): lac repressor; lacI; The lac repressor binds to the lac operator to inhibit transcription in E. coli. This inhibition can be relieved by adding lactose or isopropyl-β-D-thiogalactopyranoside (IPTG).
    185..206     +  protein_bind   CAP binding site: CAP binding activates transcription in the presence of cAMP. E. coli catabolite activator protein
    221..251     +  promoter       lac promoter: promoter for the E. coli lac operon
    255..277     +  protein_bind   lac operator (fragment): The lac repressor binds to the lac operator to inhibit transcription in E. coli. This inhibition can be relieved by adding lactose or isopropyl-β-D-thiogalactopyranoside (IPTG). lac repressor encoded by lacI
    363..635     +  CDS            NANOG (fragment): NANOG_HUMAN - Experimental evidence at protein level: Swiss-Prot protein existence level 1. Transcription regulator involved in inner cell mass and embryonic stem (ES) cells proliferation and self-renewal. Imposes pluripotency on ES cells and prevents their differentiation towards extraembryonic endoderm and trophectoderm lineages. Blocks bone morphogenetic protein-induced mesoderm differentiation of ES cells by physically interacting with SMAD1 and interfering with the recruitment of coactivators to the active SMAD transcriptional complexes. Acts as a transcriptional activator or repressor. B
   1455..1610    +  CDS            NANOG (fragment): NANOG_HUMAN - Experimental evidence at protein level: Swiss-Prot protein existence level 1. Transcription regulator involved in inner cell mass and embryonic stem (ES) cells proliferation and self-renewal. Imposes pluripotency on ES cells and prevents their differentiation towards extraembryonic endoderm and trophectoderm lineages. Blocks bone morphogenetic protein-induced mesoderm differentiation of ES cells by physically interacting with SMAD1 and interfering with the recruitment of coactivators to the active SMAD transcriptional complexes. Acts as a transcriptional activator or repressor. B
   1956..2360    +  CDS            NANOG (fragment): NANOG_HUMAN - Experimental evidence at protein level: Swiss-Prot protein existence level 1. Transcription regulator involved in inner cell mass and embryonic stem (ES) cells proliferation and self-renewal. Imposes pluripotency on ES cells and prevents their differentiation towards extraembryonic endoderm and trophectoderm lineages. Blocks bone morphogenetic protein-induced mesoderm differentiation of ES cells by physically interacting with SMAD1 and interfering with the recruitment of coactivators to the active SMAD transcriptional complexes. Acts as a transcriptional activator or repressor. B
   2445..3152    +  CDS            mCherry: mCherry is a basic (constitutively fluorescent) red fluorescent protein published in 2004, derived from Discosoma sp.. It is reported to be a very rapidly-maturing monomer with low acid sensitivity.
   3190..3221    -  protein_bind   loxP (fragment): Cre-mediated recombination occurs in the 8-bp core sequence (GCATACAT). Cre recombinase
   3227..3712    +  promoter       PGK promoter: mouse phosphoglycerate kinase 1 promoter
   3726..4529    +  CDS            NeoR/KanR: aminoglycoside phosphotransferase from Tn5; aph(3')-II (or nptII); confers resistance to neomycin, kanamycin, and G418 (Geneticin®)
   4567..4678    +  polyA_signal   bGH poly(A) signal: bovine growth hormone polyadenylation signal
   4768..4799    -  protein_bind   loxP (fragment): Cre-mediated recombination occurs in the 8-bp core sequence (GCATACAT). Cre recombinase
   7919..7937    -  promoter       T7 promoter: promoter for bacteriophage T7 RNA polymerase
   7940..8097    +  CDS            lacZα (fragment): LacZα fragment of β-galactosidase; lacZ fragment
   8101..8529    +  rep_origin     f1 ori (sequence partly withheld): f1 bacteriophage origin of replication; arrow indicates direction of (+) strand synthesis
   8542..8841    +  CDS            tnpA (fragment): TN5P_ECOLX - Also known as tnp. Experimental evidence at protein level: Swiss-Prot protein existence level 1. Mediates transposition of transposon Tn5 by a 'cut and paste' mechanism. First, the monomeric transposase binds the 19 bp inverted DNA repeats flanking the transposon. Then, dimerization of the DNA- bound transposase creates a synaptic DNA complex. After nicking of the first DNA strand, excision of the transposon proceeds through a series of intermediates. The transposase then mediates the insertion of the transposon at a new site by strand transfer. The activity of the wild- type tran
   8873..9664    +  CDS            neo: KKA2_KLEPN - Also known as kan, nptII. Experimental evidence at protein level: Swiss-Prot protein existence level 1. Resistance to kanamycin, neomycin, paromomycin, ribostamycin, butirosin and gentamicin B. From Klebsiella pneumoniae.
   9685..10545   +  CDS            AmpR: β-lactamase; bla; confers resistance to ampicillin, carbenicillin, and related antibiotics
  10716..11304   +  rep_origin     ori: high-copy-number ColE1/pMB1/pBR322/pUC origin of replication
