[The description below was written by a language model from this plasmid's Addgene catalogue record and pLannotate feature annotations shown in this document.]
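Description:
Nanog-2A-mCherry is a mouse gene-targeting donor plasmid of about 11.4 kb, built in the PCR2_TOPO cloning backbone and designed to place an mCherry reporter immediately downstream of the Nanog coding region at the endogenous mouse locus. It is propagated in E. coli as a high-copy plasmid through a ColE1/pUC-type origin and selected with ampicillin (AmpR). The backbone also carries a bacterial kanamycin/neomycin resistance gene, an f1 origin, and the lac promoter/operator, lacZα fragment and T7 promoter that flank the TOPO cloning site. The two annotated sequence records (depositor and repository) show the same features, offset only by their start coordinates.

The insert begins with three separated stretches annotated as Nanog coding sequence. The annotation tool matched these to the human protein by homology, but the record specifies mouse Nanog. Their spacing is consistent with genomic exons interrupted by introns, serving as the 5′ homology arm. The last Nanog segment is followed after a short gap by mCherry. The catalogue describes this junction as a C-terminal 2A-mCherry fusion, although the 2A element itself is not annotated. A 2A peptide would allow Nanog and mCherry to be made as separate proteins from a single transcript, so red fluorescence reports expression of the targeted allele. Downstream lies a loxP-flanked PGK promoter–NeoR–bGH poly(A) cassette, which permits G418 selection of targeted cells and later removal of the marker with Cre. About 3 kb of unannotated sequence follows and presumably forms the 3′ homology arm, though the record does not say so. The associated study used such reporters for single-cell analysis of allelic Nanog expression in mouse embryonic stem cells.
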