Addgene plasmid #59995: Nanog-2A-mCherry
Purpose: Inserts mCherry immediately downstream of the Nanog coding region
Depositing lab: Rudolf Jaenisch. Depositing organization: Whitehead Institute for Biomedical Research. Publication: Single-cell analysis reveals that expression of nanog is biallelic and equally variable as that of other pluripotency factors in mouse ESCs. Faddah DA, Wang H, Cheng AW, Katz Y, Buganim Y, Jaenisch R. Cell Stem Cell. 2013 Jul 3;13(1):23-9. doi: 10.1016/j.stem.2013.04.019. PubMed 23827708.
Backbone
  Vector backbone: PCR2_TOPO
  Vector type: Mouse Targeting
  Selectable markers: Neomycin (select with G418)
Growth in bacteria
  Bacterial resistance: Ampicillin, 100 μg/mL
  Growth temperature: 37°C
  Growth strain: DH5alpha
  Copy number: High Copy
Gene/Insert
  Gene/Insert name: Nanog
  Species: M. musculus (mouse)
  Entrez Gene: Nanog (a.k.a. 2410002E02Rik, ENK, Stm1, ecat4)
  Tag / fusion protein: 2A-mCherry (C terminal on insert)
  Cloning method: TOPO Cloning
  Sequencing primers: 5′ lac_promoter; 3′ MSCV-rev
Terms and licenses: Academic/Nonprofit Terms; Industry Terms: Not Available to Industry
How to cite: Nanog-2A-mCherry was a gift from Rudolf Jaenisch (Addgene plasmid # 59995 ; http://n2t.net/addgene:59995 ; RRID:Addgene_59995)
