>Addgene plasmid #59995 | Nanog-2A-mCherry | addgene partial sequence | sequence record 97928 | mCherry-R 5'-TTGGTCACCTTCAGCTTGG-3'
TCGCCCTCGCCCTCGATCTCGAACTCGTGGCCGTTCACGGAGCCCTCCATGTGCACCTTGAAGCGCATGA
ACTCCTTGATGATGGCCATGTTATCCTCCTCGCCCTTGCTCACCATTGGCCCGGGATTCTCTTCGACATC
CCCTGCTTGTTTCAACAGGGAGAAGTTAGTGGCGCTAGCTATTTCACCTGGTGGAGTCACAGAGTAGTTC
AGGAATAATTCCAAGGCTTGTGGGGTGCTAAAATGCGCATGGCTTTCCCTAGTGGCTTCCAAATTCACCT
CCAAATCACTGGCAGAGAAGTTTTGCTGCAACTGTACGTAAGGCTGCAGAAAGTCCTCCCCGAAGTTATG
GAGCGGAGCAGCATTCCAAGGCTGGCCGTTCCAGGACTGAGCGGTCCAGGCCTGGCTGCTCCAAGTTGGG
TTGGTCCAGGTCTGGTTGTTCCAAGTTGGGTTGGTCCAGGTCTGGCTGCTCCAAGTTGGGTTGGTCCAAG
TCTGGCTGCCCCACATGGAAAGGCTTCCAGATGCGTTCACCAGATAGCCCTGGGGATAGCTGCAATGGAT
GCTGGGATACTCCACTGGTGCTGAGCCCTTCTGAAAGAGGTGATTAATGCAATGAGTGAAAAGGGGACTC
TAAAGATGTAAACTGCAGAAATACTGAAAAGATTAGCATGGCCGCACAGGCCGTTAACCCCAGCACTCCT
GAGACTAGGCAGGCAGATCTCTGACTGCCAGGGCTACATAGAGAGAGCCTGCCTCAAAGAACCAAAGATC
ACAAGAAAGAGTGCGTGGAGGAAGAGGGATGGGAAAGGGACAGGACTAATGGACATAGA
