>Addgene plasmid #59995 | Nanog-2A-mCherry | addgene partial sequence | sequence record 97929 | Lac-promoter 5'-CACTTTATGCTTCCGGCTCG-3'
AACAGCTATGACCATGATTACGCCAAGCTTGGTACCGAGCTCGGATCCACTAGTAACGGCCGCCAGTGTG
CTGGAATTCGCCCTTTTCCTGCAGGCTCTGAAGACCTGCCTCTTCAAGGCAGCCCTGATTCTTCTACCAG
TCCCAAACAAAAGCTCTCAAGTCCTGAGGCTGACAAGGGCCCTGAGGAGGAGGAGAACAAGGTCCTTGCC
AGGAAGCAGAAGATGCGGACTGTGTTCTCTCAGGCCCAGCTGTGTGCACTCAAGGACAGGTTTCAGAAGC
AGAAGTACCTCAGCCTCCAGCAGATGCAAGAACTCTCCTCCATTCTGAACCTGAGCTATAAGCAGGTGGG
GTCCTTAGAAGTTGCTGTAATGTAACACAATGAGACTGACTTGCTAATGAATCGAACTAACGTCTGGACG
TCTCTCTAACTATCCTATCCTCCTATCCTATGCGCCTGTTAAAATCATAATTATGTGATTGATTGATTGA
TTGATTATGTATAAGTACACTATAGCTGTCTTCAGATACACCAGAAGAGGGCATCAGATCTCATTACGGA
TGGTTGTGAGCCACCATGTGGTTGCTGGGATTTGAACTCAGGACCTTCGGAAGAGCAGTCAGTGCTCTTA
ACCGCTGAGCCATCTCTCCAGCCCCAATTATGTGATTTATATATTTCCCAGTTTGTTTCATTGGTTACTT
TATCTTCTACTTCACCTCCCACACCCATCCCCAAATCAGGGTCTCACTGTAGCCCTGACTGGTCTCTGTA
GACCAGGCTGGGAGAGGTT
